Addgene plasmid #132109: pDONR221_SLC35F3
Purpose: Gateway entry clone with codon-optimized ORF sequence for subcloning into custom expression vectors
Depositing lab: RESOLUTE Consortium & Giulio Superti-Furga. Depositing organization: CeMM Research Center for Molecular Medicine. Publication: The RESOLUTE consortium: unlocking SLC transporters for drug discovery. Superti-Furga G, Lackner D, Wiedmer T, Ingles-Prieto A, Barbosa B, Girardi E, Goldmann U, Gurtl B, Klavins K, Klimek C, Lindinger S, Lineiro-Retes E, Muller AC, Onstein S, Redinger G, Reil D, Sedlyarov V, Wolf G, Crawford M, Everley R, ... Steppan CM. Nat Rev Drug Discov. 2020 Jul;19(7):429-430. doi: 10.1038/d41573-020-00056-6. PubMed 32265506.
Backbone
  Vector backbone: pDONR221
  Backbone manufacturer: Thermo Fisher Scientific
  Backbone size w/o insert (bp): 2550
  Vector type: Mammalian Expression
Growth in bacteria
  Bacterial resistance: Kanamycin, 50 μg/mL
  Growth temperature: 37°C
  Growth strain: Stbl3
  Copy number: High Copy
Gene/Insert
  Gene/Insert name: SLC35F3 (alt name: FLJ37712)
  Species: H. sapiens (human)
  Insert size (bp): 1263
  Entrez Gene: SLC35F3 (a.k.a. FLJ37712)
  Cloning method: Gateway Cloning
  Sequencing primers: 5′ M13-fwd; 3′ M13-rev
Terms and licenses: Academic/Nonprofit Terms; Industry Terms
Depositor comments: For more information on the full Resolute plasmid collection, please see www.addgene.org/depositor-collections/re-solute/. Please provide your feedback on this plasmid to the RESOLUTE consortium by filling out their RESOLUTE repository feedback form: https://forms.office.com/Pages/ResponsePage.aspx?id=0e05yklzmkS7rjFGQL4N7z4feCLQvEJAmVcOCM_u885UN1JJRko0Ukg4TVQwNTZLOUxPQVJWT1NHUCQlQCN0PWcu
How to cite: pDONR221_SLC35F3 was a gift from RESOLUTE Consortium & Giulio Superti-Furga (Addgene plasmid # 132109 ; http://n2t.net/addgene:132109 ; RRID:Addgene_132109)
