[The description below was written by a language model from this plasmid's Addgene catalogue record and pLannotate feature annotations shown in this document.]
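Description:
pDONR221_SLC35F3 is a Gateway entry clone built on the pDONR221 backbone and carrying a codon-optimized open reading frame for human SLC35F3 (also known as FLJ37712), a solute carrier family member annotated as a possible thiamine transporter. The sequenced plasmid is about 3.8 kb. It is propagated in E. coli from a high-copy ColE1/pUC-type origin and selected with kanamycin through an aminoglycoside phosphotransferase (KanR) gene.

The 1,263 bp SLC35F3 coding sequence sits directly between attL1 and attL2 sites, the arrangement produced after a BP reaction into pDONR221. These sites allow directional transfer of the ORF by LR Clonase recombination into any attR-containing destination vector. Although the catalogue lists the vector type as mammalian expression, the feature table shows no eukaryotic promoter or polyadenylation signal around the insert, so expression depends on the destination vector into which the ORF is moved. No epitope tags or reporters are annotated, and the record does not state whether the ORF retains a stop codon. Upstream of attL1 lie the rrnB T1 and T2 terminators, which insulate the cassette from read-through transcription in bacteria. A T7 promoter lies downstream of attL2, oriented back toward the insert. Short lacI and lacZα fragments are backbone remnants with no evident function here, and M13 forward and reverse primer sites flank the cassette for sequence verification.

The plasmid belongs to a consortium-wide collection of SLC transporter clones intended as a source of ORFs for subcloning into custom expression vectors for transporter characterization and drug discovery.
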