Features (pLannotate 1.2.2; 10 found; start..end, strand, type, name):
    121..213     +  CDS            lacI (fragment): lac repressor; lacI; The lac repressor binds to the lac operator to inhibit transcription in E. coli. This inhibition can be relieved by adding lactose or isopropyl-β-D-thiogalactopyranoside (IPTG).
    268..295     -  terminator     rrnB T2 terminator: transcription terminator T2 from the E. coli rrnB gene
    427..470     +  terminator     rrnB T1 terminator: Escherichia coli rrnB; transcription terminator T1 from the E. coli rrnB gene
    517..553     -  CDS            lacZα (fragment): LacZα fragment of β-galactosidase; lacZ fragment
    569..668     +  protein_bind   attL1: mutant version of attL; recombination site for the Gateway® LR reaction LR Clonase™
    674..1936    +  CDS            SLC35F3: S35F3_HUMAN - Experimental evidence at transcript level: Swiss-Prot protein existence level 2. May be a thiamine transporter. From Homo sapiens (Human).
   1938..2037    -  protein_bind   attL2: mutant version of attL; recombination site for the Gateway® LR reaction LR Clonase™
   2055..2073    -  promoter       T7 promoter: promoter for bacteriophage T7 RNA polymerase
   2207..3016    +  CDS            KanR: aminoglycoside phosphotransferase; aph(3')-Ia; confers resistance to kanamycin in bacteria or G418 (Geneticin®) in eukaryotes
   3163..3751    +  rep_origin     ori: high-copy-number ColE1/pMB1/pBR322/pUC origin of replication
>Addgene plasmid #132109 | pDONR221_SLC35F3 | addgene full sequence | sequence record 265279 | Addgene NGS Result
CTTTCCTGCGTTATCCCCTGATTCTGTGGATAACCGTATTACCGCCTTTGAGTGAGCTGATACCGCTCGC
CGCAGCCGAACGACCGAGCGCAGCGAGTCAGTGAGCGAGGAAGCGGAAGAGCGCCCAATACGCAAACCGC
CTCTCCCCGCGCGTTGGCCGATTCATTAATGCAGCTGGCACGACAGGTTTCCCGACTGGAAAGCGGGCAG
TGAGCGCAACGCAATTAATACGCGTACCGCTAGCCAGGAAGAGTTTGTAGAAACGCAAAAAGGCCATCCG
TCAGGATGGCCTTCTGCTTAGTTTGATGCCTGGCAGTTTATGGCGGGCGTCCTGCCCGCCACCCTCCGGG
CCGTTGCTTCACAACGTTCAAATCCGCTCCCGGCGGATTTGTCCTACTCAGGAGAGCGTTCACCGACAAA
CAACAGATAAAACGAAAGGCCCAGTCTTCCGACTGAGCCTTTCGTTTTATTTGATGCCTGGCAGTTCCCT
ACTCTCGCGTTAACGCTAGCATGGATGTTTTCCCAGTCACGACGTTGTAAAACGACGGCCAGTCTTAAGC
TCGGGCCCCAAATAATGATTTTATTTTGACTGATAGTGACCTGTTCGTTGCAACACATTGATGAGCAATG
CTTTTTTATAATGCCAACTTTGTACAAAAAAGCAGGCTCCACCATGAAGAAGCACTCCGCCAGGGTGGCA
CCACTGTCTGCCTGCAATAGCCCCGTGCTGACCCTGACAAAGGTGGAGGGAGAGGAGAGGCCAAGAGACT
CTCCAGGACCTGCAGAGGCACAGGCACCTGCAGGCGTGGAGGCCGGCGGCAGGGCCTCTCGGAGATGCTG
GACCTGTAGCCGCGCCCAGCTGAAGAAGATCTTCTGGGGAGTGGCAGTGGTGCTGTGCGTGTGCAGCTCC
TGGGCAGGATCCACCCAGCTGGCCAAGCTGACATTCCGGAAGTTTGACGCCCCTTTCACCCTGACATGGT
TTGCCACCAACTGGAATTTTCTGTTCTTTCCACTGTACTATGTGGGCCACGTGTGCAAGTCCACAGAGAA
GCAGTCTGTGAAGCAGAGGTACCGCGAGTGCTGTAGATTCTTTGGCGATAACGGCCTGACCCTGAAGGTG
TTCTTTACAAAGGCAGCACCTTTCGGCGTGCTGTGGACCCTGACAAACTACCTGTATCTGCACGCCATCA
AGAAGATCAATACCACAGACGTGTCTGTGCTGTTCTGCTGTAACAAGGCCTTCGTGTTTCTGCTGAGCTG
GATCGTGCTGCGGGATCGGTTCATGGGCGTGAGGATCGTGGCAGCAATCCTGGCAATCGCAGGCATCGTG
ATGATGACATACGCCGACGGCTTCCACAGCCACTCCGTGATCGGAATCGCCCTGGTGGTGGCATCTGCCA
GCATGTCCGCCCTGTATAAGGTGCTGTTTAAGCTGCTGCTGGGAAGCGCCAAGTTCGGAGAGGCCGCCCT
GTTTCTGTCCATCCTGGGCGTGTTCAATATCCTGTTTATCACCTGCATCCCCATCATCCTGTACTTCACA
AAGGTGGAGTATTGGTCTAGCTTTGACGATATCCCTTGGGGCAACCTGTGCGGCTTCTCCGTGCTGCTGC
TGACCTTCAACATCGTGCTGAATTTTGGCATCGCCGTGACCTACCCAACACTGATGAGCCTGGGCATCGT
GCTGTCCATCCCCGTGAATGCCGTGATCGATCACTATACAAGCCAGATCGTGTTCAACGGCGTGCGCGTG
ATCGCCATCATCATCATCGGCCTGGGCTTTCTGCTGCTGCTGCTGCCAGAGGAGTGGGACGTGTGGCTGA
TCAAGCTGCTGACCAGGCTGAAGGTGCGCAAGAAGGAGGAGCCAGCAGAGGGAGCAGCAGATCTGTCCTC
TGGCCCTCAGTCCAAGAATAGGCGCGCCCGGCCATCTTTTGCCAGAGACCCAGCTTTCTTGTACAAAGTT
GGCATTATAAGAAAGCATTGCTTATCAATTTGTTGCAACGAACAGGTCACTATCAGTCAAAATAAAATCA
TTATTTGCCATCCAGCTGATATCCCCTATAGTGAGTCGTATTACATGGTCATAGCTGTTTCCTGGCAGCT
CTGGCCCGTGTCTCAAAATCTCTGATGTTACATTGCACAAGATAAAAATATATCATCATGAACAATAAAA
CTGTCTGCTTACATAAACAGTAATACAAGGGGTGTTATGAGCCATATTCAACGGGAAACGTCGAGGCCGC
GATTAAATTCCAACATGGATGCTGATTTATATGGGTATAAATGGGCTCGCGATAATGTCGGGCAATCAGG
TGCGACAATCTATCGCTTGTATGGGAAGCCCGATGCGCCAGAGTTGTTTCTGAAACATGGCAAAGGTAGC
GTTGCCAATGATGTTACAGATGAGATGGTCAGACTAAACTGGCTGACGGAATTTATGCCTCTTCCGACCA
TCAAGCATTTTATCCGTACTCCTGATGATGCATGGTTACTCACCACTGCGATCCCCGGAAAAACAGCATT
CCAGGTATTAGAAGAATATCCTGATTCAGGTGAAAATATTGTTGATGCGCTGGCAGTGTTCCTGCGCCGG
TTGCATTCGATTCCTGTTTGTAATTGTCCTTTTAACAGCGATCGCGTATTTCGTCTCGCTCAGGCGCAAT
CACGAATGAATAACGGTTTGGTTGATGCGAGTGATTTTGATGACGAGCGTAATGGCTGGCCTGTTGAACA
AGTCTGGAAAGAAATGCATAAACTTTTGCCATTCTCACCGGATTCAGTCGTCACTCATGGTGATTTCTCA
CTTGATAACCTTATTTTTGACGAGGGGAAATTAATAGGTTGTATTGATGTTGGACGAGTCGGAATCGCAG
ACCGATACCAGGATCTTGCCATCCTATGGAACTGCCTCGGTGAGTTTTCTCCTTCATTACAGAAACGGCT
TTTTCAAAAATATGGTATTGATAATCCTGATATGAATAAATTGCAGTTTCATTTGATGCTCGATGAGTTT
TTCTAATCAGAATTGGTTAATTGGTTGTAACACTGGCAGAGCATTACGCTGACTTGACGGGACGGCGCAA
GCTCATGACCAAAATCCCTTAACGTGAGTTACGCGTCGTTCCACTGAGCGTCAGACCCCGTAGAAAAGAT
CAAAGGATCTTCTTGAGATCCTTTTTTTCTGCGCGTAATCTGCTGCTTGCAAACAAAAAAACCACCGCTA
CCAGCGGTGGTTTGTTTGCCGGATCAAGAGCTACCAACTCTTTTTCCGAAGGTAACTGGCTTCAGCAGAG
CGCAGATACCAAATACTGTTCTTCTAGTGTAGCCGTAGTTAGGCCACCACTTCAAGAACTCTGTAGCACC
GCCTACATACCTCGCTCTGCTAATCCTGTTACCAGTGGCTGCTGCCAGTGGCGATAAGTCGTGTCTTACC
GGGTTGGACTCAAGACGATAGTTACCGGATAAGGCGCAGCGGTCGGGCTGAACGGGGGGTTCGTGCACAC
AGCCCAGCTTGGAGCGAACGACCTACACCGAACTGAGATACCTACAGCGTGAGCTATGAGAAAGCGCCAC
GCTTCCCGAAGGGAGAAAGGCGGACAGGTATCCGGTAAGCGGCAGGGTCGGAACAGGAGAGCGCACGAGG
GAGCTTCCAGGGGGAAACGCCTGGTATCTTTATAGTCCTGTCGGGTTTCGCCACCTCTGACTTGAGCGTC
GATTTTTGTGATGCTCGTCAGGGGGGCGGAGCCTATGGAAAAACGCCAGCAACGCGGCCTTTTTACGGTT
CCTGGCCTTTTGCTGGCCTTTTGCTCACATGTT
