>Addgene plasmid #132109 | pDONR221_SLC35F3 | depositor partial sequence | sequence record 253618 | Codon-optimized ORF of SLC35F3
ATGAAGAAGCACTCCGCCAGGGTGGCACCACTGTCTGCCTGCAATAGCCCCGTGCTGACCCTGACAAAGG
TGGAGGGAGAGGAGAGGCCAAGAGACTCTCCAGGACCTGCAGAGGCACAGGCACCTGCAGGCGTGGAGGC
CGGCGGCAGGGCCTCTCGGAGATGCTGGACCTGTAGCCGCGCCCAGCTGAAGAAGATCTTCTGGGGAGTG
GCAGTGGTGCTGTGCGTGTGCAGCTCCTGGGCAGGATCCACCCAGCTGGCCAAGCTGACATTCCGGAAGT
TTGACGCCCCTTTCACCCTGACATGGTTTGCCACCAACTGGAATTTTCTGTTCTTTCCACTGTACTATGT
GGGCCACGTGTGCAAGTCCACAGAGAAGCAGTCTGTGAAGCAGAGGTACCGCGAGTGCTGTAGATTCTTT
GGCGATAACGGCCTGACCCTGAAGGTGTTCTTTACAAAGGCAGCACCTTTCGGCGTGCTGTGGACCCTGA
CAAACTACCTGTATCTGCACGCCATCAAGAAGATCAATACCACAGACGTGTCTGTGCTGTTCTGCTGTAA
CAAGGCCTTCGTGTTTCTGCTGAGCTGGATCGTGCTGCGGGATCGGTTCATGGGCGTGAGGATCGTGGCA
GCAATCCTGGCAATCGCAGGCATCGTGATGATGACATACGCCGACGGCTTCCACAGCCACTCCGTGATCG
GAATCGCCCTGGTGGTGGCATCTGCCAGCATGTCCGCCCTGTATAAGGTGCTGTTTAAGCTGCTGCTGGG
AAGCGCCAAGTTCGGAGAGGCCGCCCTGTTTCTGTCCATCCTGGGCGTGTTCAATATCCTGTTTATCACC
TGCATCCCCATCATCCTGTACTTCACAAAGGTGGAGTATTGGTCTAGCTTTGACGATATCCCTTGGGGCA
ACCTGTGCGGCTTCTCCGTGCTGCTGCTGACCTTCAACATCGTGCTGAATTTTGGCATCGCCGTGACCTA
CCCAACACTGATGAGCCTGGGCATCGTGCTGTCCATCCCCGTGAATGCCGTGATCGATCACTATACAAGC
CAGATCGTGTTCAACGGCGTGCGCGTGATCGCCATCATCATCATCGGCCTGGGCTTTCTGCTGCTGCTGC
TGCCAGAGGAGTGGGACGTGTGGCTGATCAAGCTGCTGACCAGGCTGAAGGTGCGCAAGAAGGAGGAGCC
AGCAGAGGGAGCAGCAGATCTGTCCTCTGGCCCTCAGTCCAAGAATAGGCGCGCCCGGCCATCTTTTGCC
AGA
